>Addgene plasmid #146583 | pT7-EGFP-C1-HsY14_I | addgene full sequence | sequence record 426371 | Addgene NGS Result
CGTTACATAACTTACGGTAAATGGCCCGCCTGGCTGACCGCCCAACGACCCCCGCCCATTGACGTCAATA
ATGACGTATGTTCCCATAGTAACGCCAATAGGGACTTTCCATTGACGTCAATGGGTGGAGTATTTACGGT
AAACTGCCCACTTGGCAGTACATCAAGTGTATCATATGCCAAGTACGCCCCCTATTGACGTCAATGACGG
TAAATGGCCCGCCTGGCATTATGCCCAGTACATGACCTTATGGGACTTTCCTACTTGGCAGTACATCTAC
GTATTAGTCATCGCTATTACCATGGTGATGCGGTTTTGGCAGTACATCAATGGGCGTGGATAGCGGTTTG
ACTCACGGGGATTTCCAAGTCTCCACCCCATTGACGTCAATGGGAGTTTGTTTTGGCACCAAAATCAACG
GGACTTTCCAAAATGTCGTAACAACTCCGCCCCATTGACGCAAATGGGCGGTAGGCGTGTACGGTGGGAG
GTCTATATAAGCAGAGCTCTCTGGCTAACTAGAGAACCCACTGCTTACTGGCTTATCGAAATTAATACGA
CTCACTATAGGGAGACCCAAGCTCTAGCGCTACCGGTCGCCACCATGGTGAGCAAGGGCGAGGAGCTGTT
CACCGGGGTGGTGCCCATCCTGGTCGAGCTGGACGGCGACGTAAACGGCCACAAGTTCAGCGTGTCCGGC
GAGGGCGAGGGCGATGCCACCTACGGCAAGCTGACCCTGAAGTTCATCTGCACCACCGGCAAGCTGCCCG
TGCCCTGGCCCACCCTCGTGACCACCCTGACCTACGGCGTGCAGTGCTTCAGCCGCTACCCCGACCACAT
GAAGCAGCACGACTTCTTCAAGTCCGCCATGCCCGAAGGCTACGTCCAGGAGCGCACCATCTTCTTCAAG
GACGACGGCAACTACAAGACCCGCGCCGAGGTGAAGTTCGAGGGCGACACCCTGGTGAACCGCATCGAGC
TGAAGGGCATCGACTTCAAGGAGGACGGCAACATCCTGGGGCACAAGCTGGAGTACAACTACAACAGCCA
CAACGTCTATATCATGGCCGACAAGCAGAAGAACGGCATCAAGGTGAACTTCAAGATCCGCCACAACATC
GAGGACGGCAGCGTGCAGCTCGCCGACCACTACCAGCAGAACACCCCCATCGGCGACGGCCCCGTGCTGC
TGCCCGACAACCACTACCTGAGCACCCAGTCCGCCCTGAGCAAAGACCCCAACGAGAAGCGCGATCACAT
GGTCCTGCTGGAGTTCGTGACCGCCGCCGGGATCACTCTCGGCATGGACGAGCTGTACAAGTCCGGACTC
AGATCTCGAGCTATGGCGGACGTGCTAGATCTTCACGAGGCTGGGGGCGAAGATTTCGCCATGGATGAGG
ATGGGGACGAGAGCATTCACAAACTGAAAGAAAAAGCGAAGAAACGGAAGGGTCGCGGCTTTGGCTCCGA
AGAGGGGTCCCGAGCGCGGATGCGTGAGGATTATGACAGCGTGGAGCAGGATGGCGATGAACCCGGACCA
CAACGCTCTGTTGAAGGCTGGATTCTCTTTGTAACTGGAGTCCATGAGGAAGCCACCGAAGAAGACATAC
ACGACAAATTCGCAGAATATGGGGAAATTAAAAACATTCATCTCAACCTCGACAGGCGAACAGGATATCT
GAAGGGGTATACTCTAGTTGAATATGAAACATACAAGGAAGCCCAGGCTGCTATGGAGGGACTCAATGGC
CAGGATTTGATGGGACAGCCCATCAGCGTTGACTGGTGTTTTGTTCGGGGTCCACCAAAAGGCAAGAGGA
GAGGTGGCCGAAGACGCAGCAGAAGTCCAGACCGGAGACGTCGCTGAGAATTCTGCAGTCGACGGTACCG
CGGGCCCGGGATCCACCGGATCTAGATAACTGATCATAATCAGCCATACCACATTTGTAGAGGTTTTACT
TGCTTTAAAAAACCTCCCACACCTCCCCCTGAACCTGAAACATAAAATGAATGCAATTGTTGTTGTTAAC
TTGTTTATTGCAGCTTATAATGGTTACAAATAAAGCAATAGCATCACAAATTTCACAAATAAAGCATTTT
TTTCACTGCATTCTAGTTGTGGTTTGTCCAAACTCATCAATGTATCTTAACGCGTAAATTGTAAGCGTTA
ATATTTTGTTAAAATTCGCGTTAAATTTTTGTTAAATCAGCTCATTTTTTAACCAATAGGCCGAAATCGG
CAAAATCCCTTATAAATCAAAAGAATAGACCGAGATAGGGT
[37 nt withheld, positions 2282-2318]
AAAGAACGTGGACTCCAACGTCAAAGG
[49 nt withheld, positions 2346-2394]
T
[91 nt withheld, positions 2396-2486]
G
[124 nt withheld, positions 2488-2611]
CAGGTGGCACTTTTCGGGGAAATGTGCGCGGAACCCCTATTTGTTTATTTTTCTAAATACATTCAAATAT
GTATCCGCTCATGAGACAATAACCCTGATAAATGCTTCAATAATATTGAAAAAGGAAGAGTCCTGAGGCG
GAAAGAACCAGCTGTGGAATGTGTGTCAGTTAGGGTGTGGAAAGTCCCCAGGCTCCCCAGCAGGCAGAAG
TATGCAAAGCATGCATCTCAATTAGTCAGCAACCAGGTGTGGAAAGTCCCCAGGCTCCCCAGCAGGCAGA
AGTATGCAAAGCATGCATCTCAATTAGTCAGCAACCATAGTCCCGCCCCTAACTCCGCCCATCCCGCCCC
TAACTCCGCCCAGTTCCGCCCATTCTCCGCCCCATGGCTGACTAATTTTTTTTATTTATGCAGAGGCCGA
GGCCGCCTCGGCCTCTGAGCTATTCCAGAAGTAGTGAGGAGGCTTTTTTGGAGGCCTAGGCTTTTGCAAA
GATCGATCAAGAGACAGGATGAGGATCGTTTCGCATGATTGAACAAGATGGATTGCACGCAGGTTCTCCG
GCCGCTTGGGTGGAGAGGCTATTCGGCTATGACTGGGCACAACAGACAATCGGCTGCTCTGATGCCGCCG
TGTTCCGGCTGTCAGCGCAGGGGCGCCCGGTTCTTTTTGTCAAGACCGACCTGTCCGGTGCCCTGAATGA
ACTGCAAGACGAGGCAGCGCGGCTATCGTGGCTGGCCACGACGGGCGTTCCTTGCGCAGCTGTGCTCGAC
GTTGTCACTGAAGCGGGAAGGGACTGGCTGCTATTGGGCGAAGTGCCGGGGCAGGATCTCCTGTCATCTC
ACCTTGCTCCTGCCGAGAAAGTATCCATCATGGCTGATGCAATGCGGCGGCTGCATACGCTTGATCCGGC
TACCTGCCCATTCGACCACCAAGCGAAACATCGCATCGAGCGAGCACGTACTCGGATGGAAGCCGGTCTT
GTCGATCAGGATGATCTGGACGAAGAGCATCAGGGGCTCGCGCCAGCCGAACTGTTCGCCAGGCTCAAGG
CGAGCATGCCCGACGGCGAGGATCTCGTCGTGACCCATGGCGATGCCTGCTTGCCGAATATCATGGTGGA
AAATGGCCGCTTTTCTGGATTCATCGACTGTGGCCGGCTGGGTGTGGCGGACCGCTATCAGGACATAGCG
TTGGCTACCCGTGATATTGCTGAAGAGCTTGGCGGCGAATGGGCTGACCGCTTCCTCGTGCTTTACGGTA
TCGCCGCTCCCGATTCGCAGCGCATCGCCTTCTATCGCCTTCTTGACGAGTTCTTCTGAGCGGGACTCTG
GGGTTCGAAATGACCGACCAAGCGACGCCCAACCTGCCATCACGAGATTTCGATTCCACCGCCGCCTTCT
ATGAAAGGTTGGGCTTCGGAATCGTTTTCCGGGACGCCGGCTGGATGATCCTCCAGCGCGGGGATCTCAT
GCTGGAGTTCTTCGCCCACCCTAGGGGGAGGCTAACTGAAACACGGAAGGAGACAATACCGGAAGGAACC
CGCGCTATGACGGCAATAAAAAGACAGAATAAAACGCACGGTGTTGGGTCGTTTGTTCATAAACGCGGGG
TTCGGTCCCAGGGCTGGCACTCTGTCGATACCCCACCGAGACCCCATTGGGGCCAATACGCCCGCGTTTC
TTCCTTTTCCCCACCCCACCCCCCAAGTTCGGGTGAAGGCCCAGGGCTCGCAGCCAACGTCGGGGCGGCA
GGCCCTGCCATAGCCTCAGGTTACTCATATATACTTTAGATTGATTTAAAACTTCATTTTTAATTTAAAA
GGATCTAGGTGAAGATCCTTTTTGATAATCTCATGACCAAAATCCCTTAACGTGAGTTTTCGTTCCACTG
AGCGTCAGACCCCGTAGAAAAGATCAAAGGATCTTCTTGAGATCCTTTTTTTCTGCGCGTAATCTGCTGC
TTGCAAACAAAAAAACCACCGCTACCAGCGGTGGTTTGTTTGCCGGATCAAGAGCTACCAACTCTTTTTC
CGAAGGTAACTGGCTTCAGCAGAGCGCAGATACCAAATACTGTTCTTCTAGTGTAGCCGTAGTTAGGCCA
CCACTTCAAGAACTCTGTAGCACCGCCTACATACCTCGCTCTGCTAATCCTGTTACCAGTGGCTGCTGCC
AGTGGCGATAAGTCGTGTCTTACCGGGTTGGACTCAAGACGATAGTTACCGGATAAGGCGCAGCGGTCGG
GCTGAACGGGGGGTTCGTGCACACAGCCCAGCTTGGAGCGAACGACCTACACCGAACTGAGATACCTACA
GCGTGAGCTATGAGAAAGCGCCACGCTTCCCGAAGGGAGAAAGGCGGACAGGTATCCGGTAAGCGGCAGG
GTCGGAACAGGAGAGCGCACGAGGGAGCTTCCAGGGGGAAACGCCTGGTATCTTTATAGTCCTGTCGGGT
TTCGCCACCTCTGACTTGAGCGTCGATTTTTGTGATGCTCGTCAGGGGGGCGGAGCCTATGGAAAAACGC
CAGCAACGCGGCCTTTTTACGGTTCCTGGCCTTTTGCTGGCCTTTTGCTCACATGTTCTTTCCTGCGTTA
TCCCCTGATTCTGTGGATAACCGTATTACCGCCATGCATTAGTTATTAATAGTAATCAATTACGGGGTCA
TTAGTTCATAGCCCATATATGGAGTTCCG
Features (pLannotate 1.2.2; 19 found; start..end, strand, type, name):
      1..304     +  enhancer       CMV enhancer: human cytomegalovirus immediate early enhancer
    305..508     +  promoter       CMV promoter: human cytomegalovirus (CMV) immediate early promoter
    504..537     +  LTR            5' LTR (truncated) (fragment): truncated 5' long terminal repeat (LTR) from HIV-1
    553..571     +  promoter       T7 promoter: promoter for bacteriophage T7 RNA polymerase
    605..1321    +  CDS            EGFP: EGFP is a basic (constitutively fluorescent) green fluorescent protein published in 1996, derived from Aequorea victoria. It is reported to be a rapidly-maturing weak dimer with moderate acid sensitivity.
   1322..1342    +  misc_feature   MCS (fragment): multiple cloning site
   1343..1864    +  CDS            RBM8A: RBM8A_HUMAN - Also known as RBM8. Experimental evidence at protein level: Swiss-Prot protein existence level 1. Required for pre-mRNA splicing as component of the spliceosome (PubMed:28502770, PubMed:29301961). Core component of the splicing-dependent multiprotein exon junction complex (EJC) deposited at splice junctions on mRNAs. The EJC is a dynamic structure consisting of core proteins and several peripheral nuclear and cytoplasmic associated factors that join the complex only transiently either during EJC assembly or during subsequent mRNA metabolism. The EJC marks the position of the exon
   1868..1904    +  misc_feature   MCS (fragment): multiple cloning site
   1921..2005    +  CDS            large T antigen (fragment): large T antigen from SV40 (simian virus 40)
   2028..2149    +  polyA_signal   SV40 poly(A) signal: SV40 polyadenylation signal
   2183..2611    -  rep_origin     f1 ori (sequence partly withheld): f1 bacteriophage origin of replication; arrow indicates direction of (+) strand synthesis
   2638..2742    +  promoter       AmpR promoter: bla
   2744..3101    +  promoter       SV40 promoter: SV40 enhancer and early promoter
   3136..3930    +  CDS            NeoR/KanR: aminoglycoside phosphotransferase from Tn5; aph(3')-II (or nptII); confers resistance to neomycin, kanamycin, and G418 (Geneticin®)
   3951..4103    +  CDS            ble (fragment): BLE_KLEPN - Experimental evidence at protein level: Swiss-Prot protein existence level 1. Binding protein with a strong affinity to the bleomycin family of antibiotics. Binds to CL990; an antimitotic-antibiotic compound. From Klebsiella pneumoniae.
   4162..4209    +  polyA_signal   HSV TK poly(A) signal: herpes simplex virus thymidine kinase polyadenylation signal (Cole and Stacy, 1985)
   4300..4316    -  polyA_signal   bGH poly(A) signal (fragment): bovine growth hormone polyadenylation signal
   4538..5126    +  rep_origin     ori: high-copy-number ColE1/pMB1/pBR322/pUC origin of replication
   5241..5300    +  enhancer       CMV enhancer (fragment): human cytomegalovirus immediate early enhancer
