[The description below was written by a language model from this plasmid's Addgene catalogue record and pLannotate feature annotations shown in this document.]
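Description:
pT7-EGFP-C1-HsY14_I is a 5.3 kb mammalian expression plasmid encoding human Y14 (RBM8A) fused to the C-terminus of EGFP. The catalogue lists the backbone as unknown, but the name and the annotated features match an EGFP-C1-type vector into which a T7 promoter has been added. It is maintained in E. coli at high copy through a ColE1/pUC-type origin and selected with kanamycin. An f1 origin is also present, which would permit single-stranded DNA production. The single NeoR/KanR gene (Tn5 aminoglycoside phosphotransferase) sits behind tandem bacterial (bla-type) and SV40 early promoters and ends in an HSV TK polyadenylation signal. It therefore confers kanamycin resistance in bacteria and can support G418 selection in transfected mammalian cells.

The expression cassette is driven by the human CMV immediate-early enhancer and promoter. A bacteriophage T7 promoter lies just upstream of the EGFP coding sequence, so the fusion could also be transcribed by T7 RNA polymerase, for example in vitro. EGFP is followed by a short stretch of polylinker and then the RBM8A open reading frame, which the depositor states was taken from the NCBI reference transcript. The cassette terminates with the SV40 poly(A) signal. The small annotated fragments (HIV-1 LTR, SV40 large T antigen, ble, bGH poly(A)) are probably short sequence matches within backbone regions, not functional elements.

Y14 is a core component of the exon junction complex deposited at splice junctions. The associated work concerns an eIF4AIII-containing complex involved in mRNA localization and nonsense-mediated mRNA decay. The plasmid serves to express fluorescently tagged Y14 in mammalian cells, which would suit localization or GFP-based interaction studies, though the record itself states only mammalian expression.
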