Addgene plasmid #146583: pT7-EGFP-C1-HsY14_I
Purpose: Mammalian Expression of HsY14
Depositing lab: Elisa Izaurralde. Depositing organization: Max Planck Institute for Developmental Biology. Publication: An eIF4AIII-containing complex required for mRNA localization and nonsense-mediated mRNA decay. Palacios IM, Gatfield D, St Johnston D, Izaurralde E. Nature. 2004 Feb 19. 427(6976):753-7. 10.1038/nature02351 PubMed 14973490.
Backbone
  Vector backbone: Unknown
  Vector type: Mammalian Expression
Growth in bacteria
  Bacterial resistance: Kanamycin, 50 μg/mL
  Growth temperature: 37°C
  Growth strain: DH5alpha
  Copy number: High Copy
Gene/Insert
  Gene/Insert name: HsY14
  Species: H. sapiens (human)
  Entrez Gene: RBM8A (a.k.a. BOV-1A, BOV-1B, BOV-1C, C1DELq21.1, DEL1q21.1, MDS014, RBM8, RBM8B, TAR, Y14, ZNRP, ZRNP1)
  Cloning method: Unknown
Terms and licenses: Academic/Nonprofit Terms; Industry Terms: Not Available to Industry
Depositor comments: ORF extracted from NCBI: NM_005105.3. Plasmids from this collection were made available to the research community and donated after the lab closed. Please note that the sequence provided by the depositing laboratory may be theoretical/predicted or based on Sanger sequencing results. There may be discrepancies between sequencing results obtained by Addgene and the depositor sequence. If an Addgene verified sequence is not available, please contact before placing your order to request that our lab fully sequence the plasmid.
How to cite: pT7-EGFP-C1-HsY14_I was a gift from Elisa Izaurralde (Addgene plasmid # 146583 ; http://n2t.net/addgene:146583 ; RRID:Addgene_146583)
